>Addgene plasmid #194516 | Tol2-ISceI-fos:EGFP;cryaa:mCherry-ISceI-Tol2 | addgene full sequence | sequence record 385066 | Addgene NGS Result
AACGACGGCCAGTGAGCGCGCGTAATACGACTCACTATAGGGCGAATTGGGTACCACAGAGGTGTAAAAA
GTACTCAAAAATTTTACTCAAGTGAAAGTACAAGTACTTAGGGAAAATTTTACTCAATTAAAAGTAAAAG
TATCTGGCTAGAATCTTACTTGAGTAAAAGTAAAAAAGTACTCCATTAAAATTGTACTTGAGTATTAAGG
AAGTAAAAGTAAAAGCAAGAAAGAAAACTAGAGATTCTTGAAGCTTTAGGGATAACAGGGTAATCTCGAG
CTAGCCTAGGCGCCATCGATGTTTAAACGGATCCTGCGCCCAGTGACGTAGGAAGTCCATCCATTCACAG
CGCTTCTATAAAGGCGCCAGCTGAGGCGCCTACTACTCCAACCGCGACTGCAGCGAGCAACTGAGAAGAA
TTCATGGTGAGCAAGGGCGAGGAGCTGTTCACCGGGGTGGTGCCCATCCTGGTCGAGCTGGACGGCGACG
TAAACGGCCACAAGTTCAGCGTGTCCGGCGAGGGCGAGGGCGATGCCACCTACGGCAAGCTGACCCTGAA
GTTCATCTGCACCACCGGCAAGCTGCCCGTGCCCTGGCCCACCCTCGTGACCACCCTGACCTACGGCGTG
CAGTGCTTCAGCCGCTACCCCGACCACATGAAGCAGCACGACTTCTTCAAGTCCGCCATGCCCGAAGGCT
ACGTCCAGGAGCGCACCATCTTCTTCAAGGACGACGGCAACTACAAGACCCGCGCCGAGGTGAAGTTCGA
GGGCGACACCCTGGTGAACCGCATCGAGCTGAAGGGCATCGACTTCAAGGAGGACGGCAACATCCTGGGG
CACAAGCTGGAGTACAACTACAACAGCCACAACGTCTATATCATGGCCGACAAGCAGAAGAACGGCATCA
AGGTGAACTTCAAGATCCGCCACAACATCGAGGACGGCAGCGCGCAGCTCGCCGACCACTACCAGCAGAA
CACCCCCATCGGCGACGGCCCCGTGCTGCTGCCCGACAACCACTACCTGAGCACCCAGTCCGCCCTGAGC
AAAGACCCCAACGAGAAGCGCGATCACATGGTCCTGCTGGAGTTCGTGACCGCCGCCGGGATCACTCTCG
GCATGGACGAGCTGTACAAGTAGTCTAGAACTATAGTGAGTCGTATTACGTAGATCCAGACATGATAAGA
TACATTGATGAGTTTGGACAAACCACAACTAGAATGCAGTGAAAAAAATGCTTTATTTGTGAAATTTGTG
ATGCTATTGCTTTATTTGTAACCATTATAAGCTGCAATAAACAAGTTCATATGTAAGATACATTGATGAG
TTTGGACAAACCACAACTAGAATGCAGTGAAAAAAATGCTTTATTTGTGAAATTTGTGATGCTATTGCTT
TATTTGTAACCATTATAAGCTGCAATAAACAAGTTAACAACAACAATTGCATTCATTTTATGTTTCAGGT
TCAGGGGGAGGTGTGGGAGGTTTTTTAAAGCAAGTAAAACCTCTACAAATGTGGTATGGCTGATTATGAT
CTAGAGTCGCGGCCGCTTTACTTGTACAGCTCGTCCATGCCGCCGGTGGAGTGGTGGCCCTCGGCGCGCT
CGTACTGTTCCACGATGGTGTAGTCCTCGTTGTGGGAGGTGATGTCCAGCTTGATGTTGACGTTGTAGGC
GCCGGGCAGCTGCACGGGCTTCTTGGCCTTGTAGGTGGTCTTGACCTCGGCGTCGTAGTGGCCGCCGTCC
TTCAGCTTCAGCCTCTGCTTGATCTCGCCCTTCAGGGCGCCGTCCTCGGGGTACATCCGCTCGGAGGAGG
CCTCCCAGCCCATGGTCTTCTTCTGCATTACGGGGCCGTCGGAGGGGAAGTTGGTGCCGCGCAGCTTCAC
CTTGTAGATGAACTCGCCGTCCTGCAGGGAGGAGTCCTGGGTCACGGTCACCACGCCGCCGTCCTCGAAG
TTCATCACGCGCTCCCACTTGAAGCCCTCGGGGAAGGACAGCTTCAAGTAGTCGGGGATGTCGGCGGGGT
GCTTCACGTAGGCCTTGGAGCCGTACATGAACTGAGGGGACAGGATGTCCCAGGCGAAGGGCAGGGGGCC
GCCCTTGGTCACCTTCAGCTTGGCGGTCTGGGTGCCCTCGTAGGGGCGGCCCTCGCCCTCGCCCTCGATC
TCGAACTCGTGGCCGTTCACGGAGCCCTCCATGTGCACCTTGAAGCGCATGAACTCCTTGATGATGGCCA
TGTTGTCATCCTCGCCCTTGCTCACCATGGTGGCGACCGGTAATGTCAGACCTGGTAACTCCTTACTGTA
ACTTATTGCACCTGATGAACAAAAGATGTGAACTGAACGCAAGTAGGAGGCTAATAGAGGCTAGTACAGT
ACAAAGATCCCCAAATGATGTGTGCCGGCCTTAGTGGAGGCAGACCCCTGGTTATATACCTGTGCTGCAG
AAAGAGGGGCTTACAAATGGATCTCTCTGGAATGGCATTATCTCATGGTGGGAACAGTGTTGTCAGCAGA
ATCAGCGGGGTGGACTCTGACCTGAGAATGACAGTCTAGCACTGAATGGCTCAGACAATACTCTTGTGGC
CAACTATCACCGGAAAATAAGTGCCTGCCAAAACAAACCAGACCAGATGAAGCTACATGGCTGTAGAACG
TCAGTATTTAATGTGTTGTGGCCACTTGGTTCACCAGATTTAAGAGCTAATTTTTTTAAATATCACAGAT
AATCAATCGCTTTTTTTTTTTCTTGACTGAAAAGCTTAGACTGGAAAATTCTTTGAAAAAGTTTGCACTA
CAGAAAATAAATACATAACATCCTGCACTGAATGCACACTATTAATAGAAAAGAGAGCATTATTGTAGGA
AATGTATTGTATATGTACATTCTGTGCATTTCACAATTTTGGGCCCGTAGGGATAACAGGGTAATCAATT
GGTTTGGTAATAGCAAGGGAAAATAGAATGAAGTGATCTCCAAAAAATAAGTACTTTTTGACTGTAAATA
AAATTGTAAGGAGTAAAAAGTACTTTTTTTTCTAAAAAAATGTAATTAAGTAAAAGTAAAAGTATTGATT
TTTAATTGTACTCAAGTAAAGTAAAAATCCCCAAAAATAATACTTAAGTACAGTAATCAAGTAAAATTAC
TCAAGTACTTTACACCTCTGGTTCTTGACCCCCTACCTTCAGCAAGCCCAGCAGATCCACTAGTTCTAGA
GCGGCCGCCACCGCGGTGGAGCTCCAGCTTTTGTTCCCTTTAGTGAGGGTTAATTGCGCGCTTGGCGTAA
TCATGGTCATAGCTGTTTCCTGTGTGAAATTGTTATCCGCTCACAATTCCACACAACATACGAGCCGGAA
GCATAAAGTGTAAAGCCTGGGGTGCCTAATGAGTGAGCTAACTCACATTAATTGCGTTGCGCTCACTGCC
CGCTTTCCAGTCGGGAAACCTGTCGTGCCAGCTGCATTAATGAATCGGCCAACGCGCGGGGAGAGGCGGT
TTGCGTATTGGGCGCTCTTCCGCTTCCTCGCTCACTGACTCGCTGCGCTCGGTCGTTCGGCTGCGGCGAG
CGGTATCAGCTCACTCAAAGGCGGTAATACGGTTATCCACAGAATCAGGGGATAACGCAGGAAAGAACAT
GTGAGCAAAAGGCCAGCAAAAGGCCAGGAACCGTAAAAAGGCCGCGTTGCTGGCGTTTTTCCATAGGCTC
CGCCCCCCTGACGAGCATCACAAAAATCGACGCTCAAGTCAGAGGTGGCGAAACCCGACAGGACTATAAA
GATACCAGGCGTTTCCCCCTGGAAGCTCCCTCGTGCGCTCTCCTGTTCCGACCCTGCCGCTTACCGGATA
CCTGTCCGCCTTTCTCCCTTCGGGAAGCGTGGCGCTTTCTCATAGCTCACGCTGTAGGTATCTCAGTTCG
GTGTAGGTCGTTCGCTCCAAGCTGGGCTGTGTGCACGAACCCCCCGTTCAGCCCGACCGCTGCGCCTTAT
CCGGTAACTATCGTCTTGAGTCCAACCCGGTAAGACACGACTTATCGCCACTGGCAGCAGCCACTGGTAA
CAGGATTAGCAGAGCGAGGTATGTAGGCGGTGCTACAGAGTTCTTGAAGTGGTGGCCTAACTACGGCTAC
ACTAGAAGAACAGTATTTGGTATCTGCGCTCTGCTGAAGCCAGTTACCTTCGGAAAAAGAGTTGGTAGCT
CTTGATCCGGCAAACAAACCACCGCTGGTAGCGGTGGTTTTTTTGTTTGCAAGCAGCAGATTACGCGCAG
AAAAAAAGGATCTCAAGAAGATCCTTTGATCTTTTCTACGGGGTCTGACGCTCAGTGGAACGAAAACTCA
CGTTAAGGGATTTTGGTCATGAGATTATCAAAAAGGATCTTCACCTAGATCCTTTTAAATTAAAAATGAA
GTTTTAAATCAATCTAAAGTATATATGAGTAAACTTGGTCTGACAGTTACCAATGCTTAATCAGTGAGGC
ACCTATCTCAGCGATCTGTCTATTTCGTTCATCCATAGTTGCCTGACTCCCCGTCGTGTAGATAACTACG
ATACGGGAGGGCTTACCATCTGGCCCCAGTGCTGCAATGATACCGCGAGACCCACGCTCACCGGCTCCAG
ATTTATCAGCAATAAACCAGCCAGCCGGAAGGGCCGAGCGCAGAAGTGGTCCTGCAACTTTATCCGCCTC
CATCCAGTCTATTAATTGTTGCCGGGAAGCTAGAGTAAGTAGTTCGCCAGTTAATAGTTTGCGCAACGTT
GTTGCCATTGCTACAGGCATCGTGGTGTCACGCTCGTCGTTTGGTATGGCTTCATTCAGCTCCGGTTCCC
AACGATCAAGGCGAGTTACATGATCCCCCATGTTGTGCAAAAAAGCGGTTAGCTCCTTCGGTCCTCCGAT
CGTTGTCAGAAGTAAGTTGGCCGCAGTGTTATCACTCATGGTTATGGCAGCACTGCATAATTCTCTTACT
GTCATGCCATCCGTAAGATGCTTTTCTGTGACTGGTGAGTACTCAACCAAGTCATTCTGAGAATAGTGTA
TGCGGCGACCGAGTTGCTCTTGCCCGGCGTCAATACGGGATAATACCGCGCCACATAGCAGAACTTTAAA
AGTGCTCATCATTGGAAAACGTTCTTCGGGGCGAAAACTCTCAAGGATCTTACCGCTGTTGAGATCCAGT
TCGATGTAACCCACTCGTGCACCCAACTGATCTTCAGCATCTTTTACTTTCACCAGCGTTTCTGGGTGAG
CAAAAACAGGAAGGCAAAATGCCGCAAAAAAGGGAATAAGGGCGACACGGAAATGTTGAATACTCATACT
CTTCCTTTTTCAATATTATTGAAGCATTTATCAGGGTTATTGTCTCATGAGCGGATACATATTTGAATGT
ATTTAGAAAAATAAACAAATAGGGGTTCCGCGCACATTTCCCCGAAAAATGCCACCTAAATTGTAAGCGT
TAATATTTTGTTAAAATTCGCGTTAAATTTTTGTTAAATCAGCTCATTTTTTAACCAATAGGCCGAAATC
GGCAAAATCCCTTATAAATCAAAAGAATAGACCGAGATAGGGT
[37 nt withheld, positions 5574-5610]
AAAGAACGTGGACTCCAACGTCAAAGG
[49 nt withheld, positions 5638-5686]
T
[91 nt withheld, positions 5688-5778]
G
[124 nt withheld, positions 5780-5903]
CCCATTCGCCATTCAGGCTGCGCAACTGTTGGGAAGGGCGATCGGTGCGGGCCTCTTCGCTATTACGCCA
GCTGGCGAAAGGGGGATGTGCTGCAAGGCGATTAAGTTGGGTAACGCCAGGGTTTTCCCAGTCACGACGT
TGTAA
Features (pLannotate 1.2.2; 18 found; start..end, strand, type, name):
     23..41      +  promoter       T7 promoter: promoter for bacteriophage T7 RNA polymerase
    424..1142    +  CDS            EGFP (fragment): the original enhanced GFP (Yang et al., 1996) mammalian codon-optimized
   1151..1168    -  promoter       T7 promoter (fragment): promoter for bacteriophage T7 RNA polymerase
   1173..1307    -  polyA_signal   SV40 poly(A) signal: SV40 polyadenylation signal
   1314..1435    -  polyA_signal   SV40 poly(A) signal: SV40 polyadenylation signal
   1458..1541    -  CDS            large T antigen (fragment): large T antigen from SV40 (simian virus 40)
   1561..2268    -  CDS            mCherry: mCherry is a basic (constitutively fluorescent) red fluorescent protein published in 2004, derived from Discosoma sp.. It is reported to be a very rapidly-maturing monomer with low acid sensitivity.
   3204..3244    -  misc_feature   MCS (fragment): pBluescript multiple cloning site
   3257..3275    -  promoter       T3 promoter: promoter for bacteriophage T3 RNA polymerase
   3320..3336    -  protein_bind   lac operator: The lac repressor binds to the lac operator to inhibit transcription in E. coli. This inhibition can be relieved by adding lactose or isopropyl-β-D-thiogalactopyranoside (IPTG). lac repressor encoded by lacI
   3344..3374    -  promoter       lac promoter: promoter for the E. coli lac operon
   3389..3410    -  protein_bind   CAP binding site: CAP binding activates transcription in the presence of cAMP. E. coli catabolite activator protein
   3423..3515    -  CDS            lacI (fragment): lac repressor; lacI; The lac repressor binds to the lac operator to inhibit transcription in E. coli. This inhibition can be relieved by adding lactose or isopropyl-β-D-thiogalactopyranoside (IPTG).
   3698..4286    -  rep_origin     ori: high-copy-number ColE1/pMB1/pBR322/pUC origin of replication
   4457..5317    -  CDS            AmpR: β-lactamase; bla; confers resistance to ampicillin, carbenicillin, and related antibiotics
   5318..5422    -  promoter       AmpR promoter: bla
   5475..5903    -  rep_origin     f1 ori (sequence partly withheld): f1 bacteriophage origin of replication; arrow indicates direction of (+) strand synthesis
   5908..15      -  CDS            lacZα (fragment) (across the origin): LacZα fragment of β-galactosidase; lacZ fragment
