[The description below was written by a language model from this plasmid's Addgene catalogue record and pLannotate feature annotations shown in this document.]
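Description:
Tol2-ISceI-fos:EGFP;cryaa:mCherry-ISceI-Tol2 is a zebrafish transgenesis reporter plasmid of about 6 kb, built on the E1b-GFP-Tol2 backbone and intended for enhancer assays. It is propagated in E. coli as a high-copy plasmid through a ColE1/pUC-type origin and selected with ampicillin via the AmpR (β-lactamase) gene. The remaining bacterial scaffold is pBluescript-like, with an f1 origin, lac promoter/operator and lacZα remnants, and T7 and T3 phage promoters.

The payload consists of two reporter cassettes arranged tail to tail. On the forward strand, an EGFP coding sequence is placed behind a fos promoter. According to the stated purpose and the associated study on enhancer compatibility with minimal promoters, this promoter serves as the basal promoter onto which candidate enhancers are tested, so that EGFP expression reports the activity of the enhancer. On the reverse strand, mCherry followed by SV40 polyadenylation sequences is driven by the lens-specific cryaa promoter. This gives red fluorescence in the eye and marks transgene carriers independently of whether the tested enhancer is active.

As the name indicates, the cassettes are flanked by I-SceI meganuclease sites and Tol2 transposon arms, allowing genomic integration either by Tol2 transposase or by I-SceI-mediated transgenesis. The automated feature table does not annotate the fos promoter, the cryaa promoter, the Tol2 arms or the I-SceI sites. Their presence rests on the catalogue description, and they presumably lie in the unannotated stretches upstream of EGFP and around the mCherry cassette.
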