Addgene plasmid #194516: Tol2-ISceI-fos:EGFP;cryaa:mCherry-ISceI-Tol2
Purpose: fos promoter for transgenic enhancer assays in zebrafish
Depositing lab: Junsu Kang. Depositing organization: University of Wisconsin, Madison. Publication: Regeneration and developmental enhancers are differentially compatible with minimal promoters. Begeman IJ, Emery B, Kurth A, Kang J. Dev Biol. 2022 Sep 24;492:47-58. doi: 10.1016/j.ydbio.2022.09.007. PubMed 36167150.
Backbone
  Vector backbone: E1b-GFP-Tol2
  Vector type: Zebrafish Expression
Growth in bacteria
  Bacterial resistance: Ampicillin, 100 μg/mL
  Growth temperature: 37°C
  Growth strain: DH5alpha
  Copy number: High Copy
Gene/Insert
  Gene/Insert name: Enhanced Green Fluorescent Protein (alt name: EGFP)
  Species: Synthetic
Terms and licenses: Academic/Nonprofit Terms; Industry Terms: Not Available to Industry
Depositor comments: Eye lens-specific cryaa:mCherry cassette serves as transgenesis marker
How to cite: Tol2-ISceI-fos:EGFP;cryaa:mCherry-ISceI-Tol2 was a gift from Junsu Kang (Addgene plasmid # 194516 ; http://n2t.net/addgene:194516 ; RRID:Addgene_194516)
